>Addgene plasmid #43671 | III-TACA | depositor partial sequence | sequence record 58936 | III-TACA sequence 426 bps
CGTCTCGGCTCACCCCAGAGCAGGTCGTGGCCATTGCCTCGAATGGAGGGGGCAAACAGGCGTTGGAAAC
CGTACAACGATTGCTGCCGGTGCTGTGCCAAGCGCACGGACTCACCCCAGAGCAGGTCGTGGCAATCGCC
TCCAACATTGGCGGGAAACAGGCACTCGAGACTGTCCAGCGCCTGCTTCCCGTGCTGTGCCAAGCGCACG
GCCTCACCCCAGAGCAGGTCGTGGCGATCGCAAGCCACGACGGAGGAAAGCAAGCCTTGGAAACAGTACA
GAGGCTGTTGCCTGTGCTGTGCCAAGCGCACGGATTAACCCCAGAGCAGGTCGTGGCAATCGCCTCCAAC
ATTGGCGGGAAACAGGCACTCGAGACTGTCCAGCGCCTGCTTCCCGTGCTGTGCCAAGCGCACGGACTCA
GAGACG
