>Addgene plasmid #43671 | III-TACA | addgene partial sequence | sequence record 64291 | M13_pUC_fwd
TATAGGGCGAATTGGGCCCTCTAGATGCATGCTCGAGCGGCCGCCAGTGTGATGGATATCTGCAGAATTC
GCCCTTAGCGCGTCTCGGCTCACCCCAGAGCAGGTCGTGGCCATTGCCTCGAATGGAGGGGGCAAACAGG
CGTTGGAAACCGTACAACGATTGCTGCCGGTGCTGTGCCAAGCGCACGGACTCACCCCAGAGCAGGTCGT
GGCAATCGCCTCCAACATTGGCGGGAAACAGGCACTCGAGACTGTCCAGCGCCTGCTTCCCGTGCTGTGC
CAAGCGCACGGACTCACCCCAGAGCAGGTCGTGGCGATCGCAAGCCACGACGGAGGAAAGCAAGCCTTGG
AAACAGTACAGAGGCTGTTGCCTGTGCTGTGCCAAGCGCACGGATTAACCCCAGAGCAGGTCGTGGCAAT
CGCCTCCAACATTGGCGGGAAACAGGCACTCGAGACTGTCCAGCGCCTGCTTCCCGTGCTGTGCCAAGCG
CACGGACTCAGAGACGTGGGCACAGGAAAGAAGGGCGAATTCCAGCACACTGGCGGCCGTTACTAGTGGA
TCCGAGCTCGGTACCAAGCTTGATGCATAGCTTGAGTATTCTATAGTGTCACCTAAATAGCTTGGCGTAA
TCATGGTCATAGCTGTTTCCTGTGTGAAATTGTTATCCGCTCACAATTCCACACAACATACGAGCCGGAA
GCATAAAGTGTAAAGCCTGGGGTGCCTAATGAGTGAGCTAACTCACATTAATTGCGTTGCGCTCACTGCC
CGCTTTCCAGTCGGGAAACCTGTCGTGCCAGCTGCATTAATGAATCGGCCAACGCGCGGGGAGAGG
