[The description below was written by a language model from this plasmid's Addgene catalogue record.]
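Description:
III-TACA is a bacterial cloning plasmid built on the commercial pCRII-TOPO backbone (about 4 kb without insert), into which a 426 bp synthetic fragment was introduced by TOPO cloning. It is maintained at high copy in E. coli and is selectable with both ampicillin and kanamycin, consistent with the dual resistance markers of this backbone. No feature table is provided, so the origin of replication and other backbone elements are not itemised. The use of T7 and M13 reverse primers for sequencing indicates that these standard priming sites flank the cloning site and allow the insert to be read from either side.

The insert is described only by its name and as synthetic; the record does not spell out its composition. The plasmid comes from a TALEN genome-editing system developed for generating human stem cell-based disease models. In that context, the name plausibly denotes a pre-assembled block of four TAL effector repeat units recognising the bases T, A, C and A, with "III" marking the block's position in the ordered assembly of a full repeat array. The insert size fits four repeats of roughly 100 bp each, but this reading is an inference from the name and publication, not a stated fact.

The construct carries no recorded mammalian promoter, nuclease domain, tag or reporter, so it is not an expression vector in itself. It is best understood as a storage and propagation vehicle for a modular library component. That component would be excised or amplified and combined with other modules to build custom TALEN DNA-binding domains in a separate destination vector.
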