Addgene plasmid #43671: III-TACA
Depositing lab: Chad Cowan & Kiran Musunuru. Depositing organization: Harvard University. Publication: A TALEN Genome-Editing System for Generating Human Stem Cell-Based Disease Models. Ding Q, Lee YK, Schaefer EA, Peters DT, Veres A, Kim K, Kuperwasser N, Motola DL, Meissner TB, Hendriks WT, Trevisan M, Gupta RM, Moisan A, Banks E, Friesen M, Schinzel RT, Xia F, Tang A, Xia Y, Figueroa E, Wann A, Ahfeldt T, Daheron L, Zhang F, Rubin LL, Peng LF, Chung RT, Musunuru K, Cowan CA. Cell Stem Cell. 2012 Dec 12. pii: S1934-5909(12)00645-5. doi: 10.1016/j.stem.2012.11.011. PubMed 23246482.
Backbone
  Vector backbone: pCRII-TOPO
  Backbone manufacturer: Invitrogen
  Backbone size w/o insert (bp): 3973
  Vector type: Bacterial Cloning
Growth in bacteria
  Bacterial resistance: Ampicillin and Kanamycin, 100 & 50 μg/mL
  Growth temperature: 37°C
  Growth strain: Top10
  Copy number: High Copy
Gene/Insert
  Gene/Insert name: III-TACA
  Species: Synthetic
  Insert size (bp): 426
  Cloning method: TOPO Cloning
  Sequencing primers: 5′ T7; 3′ M13-rev
Terms and licenses: Academic/Nonprofit Terms; Industry Terms: Not Available to Industry
How to cite: III-TACA was a gift from Chad Cowan & Kiran Musunuru (Addgene plasmid # 43671 ; http://n2t.net/addgene:43671 ; RRID:Addgene_43671)
